Addgene plasmid #80232: non-targeting control gRNA (BRDN0001147195)
Purpose: 3rd generation lentiviral gRNA plasmid, non-targeting control gRNA
Depositing lab: John Doench & David Root. Depositing organization: Broad Institute. Publication: Optimized sgRNA design to maximize activity and minimize off-target effects of CRISPR-Cas9. Doench JG, Fusi N, Sullender M, Hegde M, Vaimberg EW, Donovan KF, Smith I, Tothova Z, Wilen C, Orchard R, Virgin HW, Listgarten J, Root DE. Nat Biotechnol. 2016 Jan 18. doi: 10.1038/nbt.3437. PubMed 26780180.
Backbone
  Vector backbone: lentiGuide-Puro
  Backbone manufacturer: Zhang Lab (Addgene plasmid # 52963)
  Vector type: Mammalian Expression, Lentiviral, CRISPR
  Selectable markers: Puromycin
Growth in bacteria
  Bacterial resistance: Ampicillin, 100 μg/mL
  Growth temperature: 37°C
  Growth strain: DH5alpha
  Copy number: High Copy
Gene/Insert
  Gene/Insert name: Non-targeting control gRNA
  gRNA/shRNA sequence: TCGGGCAGTGAGTACAATAC
  Species: H. sapiens (human)
  Promoter: hU6
  Cloning method: Unknown
  Sequencing primers: 5′ U6-F; 3′ pS2-R
Terms and licenses: Academic/Nonprofit Terms; Industry Terms: Not Available to Industry
How to cite: non-targeting control gRNA (BRDN0001147195) was a gift from John Doench & David Root (Addgene plasmid # 80232 ; http://n2t.net/addgene:80232 ; RRID:Addgene_80232)
