[The description below was written by a language model from this plasmid's Addgene catalogue record and pLannotate feature annotations shown in this document.]
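Description:
Non-targeting control gRNA (BRDN0001147195) is a third-generation lentiviral guide RNA plasmid built on the lentiGuide-Puro backbone, for use in mammalian CRISPR-Cas9 experiments. It is maintained in E. coli through a high-copy ColE1/pUC-type origin and an ampicillin resistance gene (β-lactamase). The backbone also carries an f1 origin, an SV40 origin and residual lac-region and T7/T3 promoter elements that play no role in the payload.

The viral genome is transcribed in packaging cells from an RSV promoter fused to a truncated HIV-1 5' LTR, the chimeric arrangement that makes third-generation vectors Tat-independent. It contains the Ψ packaging signal with an adjoining gag fragment, the Rev response element for nuclear export of the full-length transcript, a cPPT/CTS, and a self-inactivating ΔU3 3' LTR followed by an SV40 polyadenylation signal.

Between the LTRs are two expression units. A human U6 RNA polymerase III promoter drives the 20-nucleotide spacer joined to the Streptococcus pyogenes gRNA scaffold. Separately, the EF-1α core promoter with its intron A drives puromycin N-acetyltransferase, followed by a WPRE to enhance expression, so that transduced cells can be selected with puromycin.

No Cas9 coding sequence is annotated, so the nuclease must be provided separately, for example from a Cas9-expressing cell line. The record describes the spacer as a non-targeting control, listed under human as the species. It serves as a negative control alongside gene-targeting guides in the same backbone, allowing the effects of transduction, selection and Cas9 activity to be distinguished from those of editing a specific gene.
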