Features (pLannotate 1.2.2; 29 found; start..end, strand, type, name):
     14..80      +  CDS            small t antigen (fragment): SV40 (simian virus 40) small t antigen
    106..317     +  promoter       EF-1α core promoter: core promoter for human elongation factor EF-1α
    318..1256    +  intron         EF-1α intron A: intron upstream of the start codon of human EF-1α
   1278..1877    +  CDS            PuroR (fragment): puromycin N-acetyltransferase; pac from Streptomyces; confers resistance to puromycin
   1893..2481    +  misc_feature   WPRE: woodchuck hepatitis virus posttranscriptional regulatory element
   2532..2551    +  misc_feature   cPPT/CTS (fragment): central polypurine tract and central termination sequence of HIV-1
   2553..2786    +  LTR            3' LTR (ΔU3): self-inactivating 3' long terminal repeat (LTR) from HIV-1
   2864..2985    +  polyA_signal   SV40 poly(A) signal: SV40 polyadenylation signal
   3025..3160    +  rep_origin     SV40 ori: SV40 origin of replication
   3181..3199    -  promoter       T7 promoter: promoter for bacteriophage T7 RNA polymerase
   3207..3362    +  CDS            lacZα (fragment): LacZα fragment of β-galactosidase; lacZ fragment
   3367..3795    +  rep_origin     f1 ori (sequence partly withheld): f1 bacteriophage origin of replication; arrow indicates direction of (+) strand synthesis
   3848..3952    +  promoter       AmpR promoter: bla
   3953..4813    +  CDS            AmpR: β-lactamase; bla; confers resistance to ampicillin, carbenicillin, and related antibiotics
   4984..5572    +  rep_origin     ori: high-copy-number ColE1/pMB1/pBR322/pUC origin of replication
   5755..5847    +  CDS            lacI (fragment): lac repressor; lacI; The lac repressor binds to the lac operator to inhibit transcription in E. coli. This inhibition can be relieved by adding lactose or isopropyl-β-D-thiogalactopyranoside (IPTG).
   5860..5881    +  protein_bind   CAP binding site: CAP binding activates transcription in the presence of cAMP. E. coli catabolite activator protein
   5896..5926    +  promoter       lac promoter: promoter for the E. coli lac operon
   5934..5950    +  protein_bind   lac operator: The lac repressor binds to the lac operator to inhibit transcription in E. coli. This inhibition can be relieved by adding lactose or isopropyl-β-D-thiogalactopyranoside (IPTG). lac repressor encoded by lacI
   5995..6013    +  promoter       T3 promoter: promoter for bacteriophage T3 RNA polymerase
   6041..6267    +  promoter       RSV promoter: Rous sarcoma virus enhancer/promoter
   6268..6448    +  LTR            5' LTR (truncated): truncated 5' long terminal repeat (LTR) from HIV-1
   6495..6620    +  misc_feature   HIV-1 Ψ: packaging signal of human immunodeficiency virus type 1
   6604..6967    +  CDS            HIV-1 gag (fragment): gag protein from human immunodeficiency virus 1; gag
   7113..7346    +  misc_feature   RRE: The Rev response element (RRE) of HIV-1 allows for Rev-dependent mRNA export from the nucleus to the cytoplasm.
   7723..7749    +  CDS            Rev (fragment): human immunodeficiency virus 1 (HIV-1) Rev protein; rev; enhances nuclear export of unspliced and incompletely spliced viral mRNAs
   7753..7993    +  promoter       U6 promoter: RNA polymerase III promoter for human U6 snRNA
   8023..8098    +  misc_RNA       gRNA scaffold: guide RNA scaffold for the Streptococcus pyogenes CRISPR/Cas9 system
   8154..8271    +  misc_feature   cPPT/CTS: central polypurine tract and central termination sequence of HIV-1
>Addgene plasmid #80232 | non-targeting control gRNA (BRDN0001147195) | depositor full sequence | sequence record 150942 | Full Sequence
CCCGGGTGCAAAGATGGATAAAGTTTTAAACAGAGAGGAATCTTTGCAGCTAATGGACCTTCTAGGTCTT
GAAAGGAGTGGGAATTGGCTCCGGTGCCCGTCAGTGGGCAGAGCGCACATCGCCCACAGTCCCCGAGAAG
TTGGGGGGAGGGGTCGGCAATTGATCCGGTGCCTAGAGAAGGTGGCGCGGGGTAAACTGGGAAAGTGATG
TCGTGTACTGGCTCCGCCTTTTTCCCGAGGGTGGGGGAGAACCGTATATAAGTGCAGTAGTCGCCGTGAA
CGTTCTTTTTCGCAACGGGTTTGCCGCCAGAACACAGGTAAGTGCCGTGTGTGGTTCCCGCGGGCCTGGC
CTCTTTACGGGTTATGGCCCTTGCGTGCCTTGAATTACTTCCACCTGGCTGCAGTACGTGATTCTTGATC
CCGAGCTTCGGGTTGGAAGTGGGTGGGAGAGTTCGAGGCCTTGCGCTTAAGGAGCCCCTTCGCCTCGTGC
TTGAGTTGAGGCCTGGCCTGGGCGCTGGGGCCGCCGCGTGCGAATCTGGTGGCACCTTCGCGCCTGTCTC
GCTGCTTTCGATAAGTCTCTAGCCATTTAAAATTTTTGATGACCTGCTGCGACGCTTTTTTTCTGGCAAG
ATAGTCTTGTAAATGCGGGCCAAGATCTGCACACTGGTATTTCGGTTTTTGGGGCCGCGGGCGGCGACGG
GGCCCGTGCGTCCCAGCGCACATGTTCGGCGAGGCGGGGCCTGCGAGCGCGGCCACCGAGAATCGGACGG
GGGTAGTCTCAAGCTGGCCGGCCTGCTCTGGTGCCTGGCCTCGCGCCGCCGTGTATCGCCCCGCCCTGGG
CGGCAAGGCTGGCCCGGTCGGCACCAGTTGCGTGAGCGGAAAGATGGCCGCTTCCCGGCCCTGCTGCAGG
GAGCTCAAAATGGAGGACGCGGCGCTCGGGAGAGCGGGCGGGTGAGTCACCCACACAAAGGAAAAGGGCC
TTTCCGTCCTCAGCCGTCGCTTCATGTGACTCCACGGAGTACCGGGCGCCGTCCAGGCACCTCGATTAGT
TCTCGAGCTTTTGGAGTACGTCGTCTTTAGGTTGGGGGGAGGGGTTTTATGCGATGGAGTTTCCCCACAC
TGAGTGGGTGGAGACTGAAGTTAGGCCAGCTTGGCACTTGATGTAATTCTCCTTGGAATTTGCCCTTTTT
GAGTTTGGATCTTGGTTCATTCTCAAGCCTCAGACAGTGGTTCAAAGTTTTTTTCTTCCATTTCAGGTGT
CGTGACGTACGGCCACCATGACCGAGTACAAGCCCACGGTGCGCCTCGCCACCCGCGACGACGTCCCCAG
GGCCGTACGCACCCTCGCCGCCGCGTTCGCCGACTACCCCGCCACGCGCCACACCGTCGATCCGGACCGC
CACATCGAGCGGGTCACCGAGCTGCAAGAACTCTTCCTCACGCGCGTCGGGCTCGACATCGGCAAGGTGT
GGGTCGCGGACGACGGCGCCGCCGTGGCGGTCTGGACCACGCCGGAGAGCGTCGAAGCGGGGGCGGTGTT
CGCCGAGATCGGCCCGCGCATGGCCGAGTTGAGCGGTTCCCGGCTGGCCGCGCAGCAACAGATGGAAGGC
CTCCTGGCGCCGCACCGGCCCAAGGAGCCCGCGTGGTTCCTGGCCACCGTCGGAGTCTCGCCCGACCACC
AGGGCAAGGGTCTGGGCAGCGCCGTCGTGCTCCCCGGAGTGGAGGCGGCCGAGCGCGCCGGGGTGCCCGC
CTTCCTGGAGACCTCCGCGCCCCGCAACCTCCCCTTCTACGAGCGGCTCGGCTTCACCGTCACCGCCGAC
GTCGAGGTGCCCGAAGGACCGCGCACCTGGTGCATGACCCGCAAGCCCGGTGCCTGAACGCGTTAAGTCG
ACAATCAACCTCTGGATTACAAAATTTGTGAAAGATTGACTGGTATTCTTAACTATGTTGCTCCTTTTAC
GCTATGTGGATACGCTGCTTTAATGCCTTTGTATCATGCTATTGCTTCCCGTATGGCTTTCATTTTCTCC
TCCTTGTATAAATCCTGGTTGCTGTCTCTTTATGAGGAGTTGTGGCCCGTTGTCAGGCAACGTGGCGTGG
TGTGCACTGTGTTTGCTGACGCAACCCCCACTGGTTGGGGCATTGCCACCACCTGTCAGCTCCTTTCCGG
GACTTTCGCTTTCCCCCTCCCTATTGCCACGGCGGAACTCATCGCCGCCTGCCTTGCCCGCTGCTGGACA
GGGGCTCGGCTGTTGGGCACTGACAATTCCGTGGTGTTGTCGGGGAAATCATCGTCCTTTCCTTGGCTGC
TCGCCTGTGTTGCCACCTGGATTCTGCGCGGGACGTCCTTCTGCTACGTCCCTTCGGCCCTCAATCCAGC
GGACCTTCCTTCCCGCGGCCTGCTGCCGGCTCTGCGGCCTCTTCCGCGTCTTCGCCTTCGCCCTCAGACG
AGTCGGATCTCCCTTTGGGCCGCCTCCCCGCGTCGACTTTAAGACCAATGACTTACAAGGCAGCTGTAGA
TCTTAGCCACTTTTTAAAAGAAAAGGGGGGACTGGAAGGGCTAATTCACTCCCAACGAAGACAAGATCTG
CTTTTTGCTTGTACTGGGTCTCTCTGGTTAGACCAGATCTGAGCCTGGGAGCTCTCTGGCTAACTAGGGA
ACCCACTGCTTAAGCCTCAATAAAGCTTGCCTTGAGTGCTTCAAGTAGTGTGTGCCCGTCTGTTGTGTGA
CTCTGGTAACTAGAGATCCCTCAGACCCTTTTAGTCAGTGTGGAAAATCTCTAGCAGTACGTATAGTAGT
TCATGTCATCTTATTATTCAGTATTTATAACTTGCAAAGAAATGAATATCAGAGAGTGAGAGGAACTTGT
TTATTGCAGCTTATAATGGTTACAAATAAAGCAATAGCATCACAAATTTCACAAATAAAGCATTTTTTTC
ACTGCATTCTAGTTGTGGTTTGTCCAAACTCATCAATGTATCTTATCATGTCTGGCTCTAGCTATCCCGC
CCCTAACTCCGCCCATCCCGCCCCTAACTCCGCCCAGTTCCGCCCATTCTCCGCCCCATGGCTGACTAAT
TTTTTTTATTTATGCAGAGGCCGAGGCCGCCTCGGCCTCTGAGCTATTCCAGAAGTAGTGAGGAGGCTTT
TTTGGAGGCCTAGGGACGTACCCAATTCGCCCTATAGTGAGTCGTATTACGCGCGCTCACTGGCCGTCGT
TTTACAACGTCGTGACTGGGAAAACCCTGGCGTTACCCAACTTAATCGCCTTGCAGCACATCCCCCTTTC
GCCAGCTGGCGTAATAGCGAAGAGGCCCGCACCGATCGCCCTTCCCAACAGTTGCGCAGCCTGAATGGCG
AATGGG
[124 nt withheld, positions 3367-3490]
C
[91 nt withheld, positions 3492-3582]
A
[49 nt withheld, positions 3584-3632]
CCTTTGACGTTGGAGTCCACGTTCTTT
[37 nt withheld, positions 3660-3696]
ACCCTATCTCGGTCTATTCTTTTGATTTATAAGGGATTTTGCCGATTTCGGCCTATTGGTTAAAAAATGA
GCTGATTTAACAAAAATTTAACGCGAATTTTAACAAAATATTAACGCTTACAATTTAGGTGGCACTTTTC
GGGGAAATGTGCGCGGAACCCCTATTTGTTTATTTTTCTAAATACATTCAAATATGTATCCGCTCATGAG
ACAATAACCCTGATAAATGCTTCAATAATATTGAAAAAGGAAGAGTATGAGTATTCAACATTTCCGTGTC
GCCCTTATTCCCTTTTTTGCGGCATTTTGCCTTCCTGTTTTTGCTCACCCAGAAACGCTGGTGAAAGTAA
AAGATGCTGAAGATCAGTTGGGTGCACGAGTGGGTTACATCGAACTGGATCTCAACAGCGGTAAGATCCT
TGAGAGTTTTCGCCCCGAAGAACGTTTTCCAATGATGAGCACTTTTAAAGTTCTGCTATGTGGCGCGGTA
TTATCCCGTATTGACGCCGGGCAAGAGCAACTCGGTCGCCGCATACACTATTCTCAGAATGACTTGGTTG
AGTACTCACCAGTCACAGAAAAGCATCTTACGGATGGCATGACAGTAAGAGAATTATGCAGTGCTGCCAT
AACCATGAGTGATAACACTGCGGCCAACTTACTTCTGACAACGATCGGAGGACCGAAGGAGCTAACCGCT
TTTTTGCACAACATGGGGGATCATGTAACTCGCCTTGATCGTTGGGAACCGGAGCTGAATGAAGCCATAC
CAAACGACGAGCGTGACACCACGATGCCTGTAGCAATGGCAACAACGTTGCGCAAACTATTAACTGGCGA
ACTACTTACTCTAGCTTCCCGGCAACAATTAATAGACTGGATGGAGGCGGATAAAGTTGCAGGACCACTT
CTGCGCTCGGCCCTTCCGGCTGGCTGGTTTATTGCTGATAAATCTGGAGCCGGTGAGCGTGGGTCTCGCG
GTATCATTGCAGCACTGGGGCCAGATGGTAAGCCCTCCCGTATCGTAGTTATCTACACGACGGGGAGTCA
GGCAACTATGGATGAACGAAATAGACAGATCGCTGAGATAGGTGCCTCACTGATTAAGCATTGGTAACTG
TCAGACCAAGTTTACTCATATATACTTTAGATTGATTTAAAACTTCATTTTTAATTTAAAAGGATCTAGG
TGAAGATCCTTTTTGATAATCTCATGACCAAAATCCCTTAACGTGAGTTTTCGTTCCACTGAGCGTCAGA
CCCCGTAGAAAAGATCAAAGGATCTTCTTGAGATCCTTTTTTTCTGCGCGTAATCTGCTGCTTGCAAACA
AAAAAACCACCGCTACCAGCGGTGGTTTGTTTGCCGGATCAAGAGCTACCAACTCTTTTTCCGAAGGTAA
CTGGCTTCAGCAGAGCGCAGATACCAAATACTGTTCTTCTAGTGTAGCCGTAGTTAGGCCACCACTTCAA
GAACTCTGTAGCACCGCCTACATACCTCGCTCTGCTAATCCTGTTACCAGTGGCTGCTGCCAGTGGCGAT
AAGTCGTGTCTTACCGGGTTGGACTCAAGACGATAGTTACCGGATAAGGCGCAGCGGTCGGGCTGAACGG
GGGGTTCGTGCACACAGCCCAGCTTGGAGCGAACGACCTACACCGAACTGAGATACCTACAGCGTGAGCT
ATGAGAAAGCGCCACGCTTCCCGAAGGGAGAAAGGCGGACAGGTATCCGGTAAGCGGCAGGGTCGGAACA
GGAGAGCGCACGAGGGAGCTTCCAGGGGGAAACGCCTGGTATCTTTATAGTCCTGTCGGGTTTCGCCACC
TCTGACTTGAGCGTCGATTTTTGTGATGCTCGTCAGGGGGGCGGAGCCTATGGAAAAACGCCAGCAACGC
GGCCTTTTTACGGTTCCTGGCCTTTTGCTGGCCTTTTGCTCACATGTTCTTTCCTGCGTTATCCCCTGAT
TCTGTGGATAACCGTATTACCGCCTTTGAGTGAGCTGATACCGCTCGCCGCAGCCGAACGACCGAGCGCA
GCGAGTCAGTGAGCGAGGAAGCGGAAGAGCGCCCAATACGCAAACCGCCTCTCCCCGCGCGTTGGCCGAT
TCATTAATGCAGCTGGCACGACAGGTTTCCCGACTGGAAAGCGGGCAGTGAGCGCAACGCAATTAATGTG
AGTTAGCTCACTCATTAGGCACCCCAGGCTTTACACTTTATGCTTCCGGCTCGTATGTTGTGTGGAATTG
TGAGCGGATAACAATTTCACACAGGAAACAGCTATGACCATGATTACGCCAAGCGCGCAATTAACCCTCA
CTAAAGGGAACAAAAGCTGGAGCTGCAAGCTTAATGTAGTCTTATGCAATACTCTTGTAGTCTTGCAACA
TGGTAACGATGAGTTAGCAACATGCCTTACAAGGAGAGAAAAAGCACCGTGCATGCCGATTGGTGGAAGT
AAGGTGGTACGATCGTGCCTTATTAGGAAGGCAACAGACGGGTCTGACATGGATTGGACGAACCACTGAA
TTGCCGCATTGCAGAGATATTGTATTTAAGTGCCTAGCTCGATACATAAACGGGTCTCTCTGGTTAGACC
AGATCTGAGCCTGGGAGCTCTCTGGCTAACTAGGGAACCCACTGCTTAAGCCTCAATAAAGCTTGCCTTG
AGTGCTTCAAGTAGTGTGTGCCCGTCTGTTGTGTGACTCTGGTAACTAGAGATCCCTCAGACCCTTTTAG
TCAGTGTGGAAAATCTCTAGCAGTGGCGCCCGAACAGGGACTTGAAAGCGAAAGGGAAACCAGAGGAGCT
CTCTCGACGCAGGACTCGGCTTGCTGAAGCGCGCACGGCAAGAGGCGAGGGGCGGCGACTGGTGAGTACG
CCAAAAATTTTGACTAGCGGAGGCTAGAAGGAGAGAGATGGGTGCGAGAGCGTCAGTATTAAGCGGGGGA
GAATTAGATCGCGATGGGAAAAAATTCGGTTAAGGCCAGGGGGAAAGAAAAAATATAAATTAAAACATAT
AGTATGGGCAAGCAGGGAGCTAGAACGATTCGCAGTTAATCCTGGCCTGTTAGAAACATCAGAAGGCTGT
AGACAAATACTGGGACAGCTACAACCATCCCTTCAGACAGGATCAGAAGAACTTAGATCATTATATAATA
CAGTAGCAACCCTCTATTGTGTGCATCAAAGGATAGAGATAAAAGACACCAAGGAAGCTTTAGACAAGAT
AGAGGAAGAGCAAAACAAAAGTAAGACCACCGCACAGCAAGCGGCCGCTGATCTTCAGACCTGGAGGAGG
AGATATGAGGGACAATTGGAGAAGTGAATTATATAAATATAAAGTAGTAAAAATTGAACCATTAGGAGTA
GCACCCACCAAGGCAAAGAGAAGAGTGGTGCAGAGAGAAAAAAGAGCAGTGGGAATAGGAGCTTTGTTCC
TTGGGTTCTTGGGAGCAGCAGGAAGCACTATGGGCGCAGCGTCAATGACGCTGACGGTACAGGCCAGACA
ATTATTGTCTGGTATAGTGCAGCAGCAGAACAATTTGCTGAGGGCTATTGAGGCGCAACAGCATCTGTTG
CAACTCACAGTCTGGGGCATCAAGCAGCTCCAGGCAAGAATCCTGGCTGTGGAAAGATACCTAAAGGATC
AACAGCTCCTGGGGATTTGGGGTTGCTCTGGAAAACTCATTTGCACCACTGCTGTGCCTTGGAATGCTAG
TTGGAGTAATAAATCTCTGGAACAGATTTGGAATCACACGACCTGGATGGAGTGGGACAGAGAAATTAAC
AATTACACAAGCTTAATACACTCCTTAATTGAAGAATCGCAAAACCAGCAAGAAAAGAATGAACAAGAAT
TATTGGAATTAGATAAATGGGCAAGTTTGTGGAATTGGTTTAACATAACAAATTGGCTGTGGTATATAAA
ATTATTCATAATGATAGTAGGAGGCTTGGTAGGTTTAAGAATAGTTTTTGCTGTACTTTCTATAGTGAAT
AGAGTTAGGCAGGGATATTCACCATTATCGTTTCAGACCCACCTCCCAACCCCGAGGGGACCCAGAGAGG
GCCTATTTCCCATGATTCCTTCATATTTGCATATACGATACAAGGCTGTTAGAGAGATAATTAGAATTAA
TTTGACTGTAAACACAAAGATATTAGTACAAAATACGTGACGTAGAAAGTAATAATTTCTTGGGTAGTTT
GCAGTTTTAAAATTATGTTTTAAAATGGACTATCATATGCTTACCGTAACTTGAAAGTATTTCGATTTCT
TGGCTTTATATATCTTGTGGAAAGGACGAAACACCGTCGGGCAGTGAGTACAATACGTTTTAGAGCTAGA
AATAGCAAGTTAAAATAAGGCTAGTCCGTTATCAACTTGAAAAAGTGGCACCGAGTCGGTGCTTTTTTAA
GCTTGGCGTAACTAGATCTTGAGACAAATGGCAGTATTCATCCACAATTTTAAAAGAAAAGGGGGGATTG
GGGGGTACAGTGCAGGGGAAAGAATAGTAGACATAATAGCAACAGACATACAAACTAAAGAATTACAAAA
ACAAATTACAAAAATTCAAAATTTTCGGGTTTATTACAGGGACAGCAGAGATCCACTTTGGCGCCGGCTC
GAGGGGG
