>Addgene plasmid #80232 | non-targeting control gRNA (BRDN0001147195) | depositor partial sequence | sequence record 150943 | Target Sequence
TCGGGCAGTGAGTACAATAC
