>Addgene plasmid #80232 | non-targeting control gRNA (BRDN0001147195) | addgene partial sequence | sequence record 153989 | hU6-F 5'-GAGGGCCTATTTCCCATGATT-3'
ACGTAGAAAGTAATAATTTCTTGGGTAGTTTGCAGTTTTAAAATTATGTTTTAAAATGGACTATCATATG
CTTACCGTAACTTGAAAGTATTTCGATTTCTTGGCTTTATATATCTTGTGGAAAGGACGAAACACCGTCG
GGCAGTGAGTACAATACGTTTTAGAGCTAGAAATAGCAAGTTAAAATAAGGCTAGTCCGTTATCAACTTG
AAAAAGTGGCACCGAGTCGGTGCTTTTTTAAGCTTGGCGTAACTAGATCTTGAGACAAATGGCAGTATTC
ATCCACAATTTTAAAA
